>Addgene plasmid #216078 | pRDA_789 | addgene full sequence | sequence record 431429 | Addgene NGS Result
ATTTATGGACCCCAGTGAAGACACCGTCCTTCTGAGGCGGAAAGAACCAGCTGGGGCTCTAGGGGGTATC
CCC
[124 nt withheld, positions 74-197]
C
[91 nt withheld, positions 199-289]
A
[49 nt withheld, positions 291-339]
CCTTTGACGTTGGAGTCCACGTTCTTT
[37 nt withheld, positions 367-403]
ACCCTATCTCGGTCTATTCTTTTGATTTATAAGGGATTTTGCCGATTTCGGCCTATTGGTTAAAAAATGA
GCTGATTTAACAAAAATTTAACGCGAATTAATTCTGTGGAATGTGTGTCAGTTAGGGTGTGGAAAGTCCC
CAGGCTCCCCAGCAGGCAGAAGTATGCAAAGCATGCATCTCAATTAGTCAGCAACCAGGTGTGGAAAGTC
CCCAGGCTCCCCAGCAGGCAGAAGTATGCAAAGCATGCATCTCAATTAGTCAGCAACCATAGTCCCGCCC
CTAACTCCGCCCATCCCGCCCCTAACTCCGCCCAGTTCCGCCCATTCTCCGCCCCATGGCTGACTAATTT
TTTTTATTTATGCAGAGGCCGAGGCCGCCTCTGCCTCTGAGCTATTCCAGAAGTAGTGAGGAGGCTTTTT
TGGAGGCCTAGGCTTTTGCAAAAAGCTCCCGGGAGCTTGTATATCCATTTTCGGATCTGATCAGCACGTG
TTGACAATTAATCATCGGCATAGTATATCGGCATAGTATAATACGACAAGGTGAGGAACTAAACCATGGC
CAAGTTGACCAGTGCCGTTCCGGTGCTCACCGCGCGCGACGTCGCCGGAGCGGTCGAGTTCTGGACCGAC
CGGCTCGGGTTCTCCCGGGACTTCGTGGAGGACGACTTCGCCGGTGTGGTCCGGGACGACGTGACCCTGT
TCATCAGCGCGGTCCAGGACCAGGTGGTGCCGGACAACACCCTGGCCTGGGTGTGGGTGCGCGGCCTGGA
CGAGCTGTACGCCGAGTGGTCGGAGGTCGTGTCCACGAACTTCCGGGACGCCTCCGGGCCGGCCATGACC
GAGATCGGCGAGCAGCCGTGGGGGCGGGAGTTCGCCCTGCGCGACCCGGCCGGCAACTGCGTGCACTTCG
TGGCCGAGGAGCAGGACTGACACGTGCTACGAGATTTCGATTCCACCGCCGCCTTCTATGAAAGGTTGGG
CTTCGGAATCGTTTTCCGGGACGCCGGCTGGATGATCCTCCAGCGCGGGGATCTCATGCTGGAGTTCTTC
GCCCACCCCAACTTGTTTATTGCAGCTTATAATGGTTACAAATAAAGCAATAGCATCACAAATTTCACAA
ATAAAGCATTTTTTTCACTGCATTCTAGTTGTGGTTTGTCCAAACTCATCAATGTATCTTATCATGTCTG
TATACCGTCGACCTCTAGCTAGAGCTTGGCGTAATCATGGTCATAGCTGTTTCCTGTGTGAAATTGTTAT
CCGCTCACAATTCCACACAACATACGAGCCGGAAGCATAAAGTGTAAAGCCTGGGGTGCCTAATGAGTGA
GCTAACTCACATTAATTGCGTTGCGCTCACTGCCCGCTTTCCAGTCGGGAAACCTGTCGTGCCAGCTGCA
TTAATGAATCGGCCAACGCGCGGGGAGAGGCGGTTTGCGTATTGGGCGCTCTTCCGCTTCCTCGCTCACT
GACTCGCTGCGCTCGGTCGTTCGGCTGCGGCGAGCGGTATCAGCTCACTCAAAGGCGGTAATACGGTTAT
CCACAGAATCAGGGGATAACGCAGGAAAGAACATGTGAGCAAAAGGCCAGCAAAAGGCCAGGAACCGTAA
AAAGGCCGCGTTGCTGGCGTTTTTCCATAGGCTCCGCCCCCCTGACGAGCATCACAAAAATCGACGCTCA
AGTCAGAGGTGGCGAAACCCGACAGGACTATAAAGATACCAGGCGTTTCCCCCTGGAAGCTCCCTCGTGC
GCTCTCCTGTTCCGACCCTGCCGCTTACCGGATACCTGTCCGCCTTTCTCCCTTCGGGAAGCGTGGCGCT
TTCTCATAGCTCACGCTGTAGGTATCTCAGTTCGGTGTAGGTCGTTCGCTCCAAGCTGGGCTGTGTGCAC
GAACCCCCCGTTCAGCCCGACCGCTGCGCCTTATCCGGTAACTATCGTCTTGAGTCCAACCCGGTAAGAC
ACGACTTATCGCCACTGGCAGCAGCCACTGGTAACAGGATTAGCAGAGCGAGGTATGTAGGCGGTGCTAC
AGAGTTCTTGAAGTGGTGGCCTAACTACGGCTACACTAGAAGAACAGTATTTGGTATCTGCGCTCTGCTG
AAGCCAGTTACCTTCGGAAAAAGAGTTGGTAGCTCTTGATCCGGCAAACAAACCACCGCTGGTAGCGGTG
GTTTTTTTGTTTGCAAGCAGCAGATTACGCGCAGAAAAAAAGGATCTCAAGAAGATCCTTTGATCTTTTC
TACGGGGTCTGACGCTCAGTGGAACGAAAACTCACGTTAAGGGATTTTGGTCATGAGATTATCAAAAAGG
ATCTTCACCTAGATCCTTTTAAATTAAAAATGAAGTTTTAAATCAATCTAAAGTATATATGAGTAAACTT
GGTCTGACAGTTACCAATGCTTAATCAGTGAGGCACCTATCTCAGCGATCTGTCTATTTCGTTCATCCAT
AGTTGCCTGACTCCCCGTCGTGTAGATAACTACGATACGGGAGGGCTTACCATCTGGCCCCAGTGCTGCA
ATGATACCGCGAGACCCACGCTCACCGGCTCCAGATTTATCAGCAATAAACCAGCCAGCCGGAAGGGCCG
AGCGCAGAAGTGGTCCTGCAACTTTATCCGCCTCCATCCAGTCTATTAATTGTTGCCGGGAAGCTAGAGT
AAGTAGTTCGCCAGTTAATAGTTTGCGCAACGTTGTTGCCATTGCTACAGGCATCGTGGTGTCACGCTCG
TCGTTTGGTATGGCTTCATTCAGCTCCGGTTCCCAACGATCAAGGCGAGTTACATGATCCCCCATGTTGT
GCAAAAAAGCGGTTAGCTCCTTCGGTCCTCCGATCGTTGTCAGAAGTAAGTTGGCCGCAGTGTTATCACT
CATGGTTATGGCAGCACTGCATAATTCTCTTACTGTCATGCCATCCGTAAGATGCTTTTCTGTGACTGGT
GAGTACTCAACCAAGTCATTCTGAGAATAGTGTATGCGGCGACCGAGTTGCTCTTGCCCGGCGTCAATAC
GGGATAATACCGCGCCACATAGCAGAACTTTAAAAGTGCTCATCATTGGAAAACGTTCTTCGGGGCGAAA
ACTCTCAAGGATCTTACCGCTGTTGAGATCCAGTTCGATGTAACCCACTCGTGCACCCAACTGATCTTCA
GCATCTTTTACTTTCACCAGCGTTTCTGGGTGAGCAAAAACAGGAAGGCAAAATGCCGCAAAAAAGGGAA
TAAGGGCGACACGGAAATGTTGAATACTCATACTCTTCCTTTTTCAATATTATTGAAGCATTTATCAGGG
TTATTGTCTCATGAGCGGATACATATTTGAATGTATTTAGAAAAATAAACAAATAGGGGTTCCGCGCACA
TTTCCCCGAAAAGTGCCACCTGACGTCGACGGATCGGGAGATCTCCCGATCCCCTATGGTGCACTCTCAG
TACAATCTGCTCTGATGCCGCATAGTTAAGCCAGTATCTGCTCCCTGCTTGTGTGTTGGAGGTCGCTGAG
TAGTGCGCGAGCAAAATTTAAGCTACAACAAGGCAAGGCTTGACCGACAATTGCATGAAGAATCTGCTTA
GGGTTAGGCGTTTTGCGCTGCTTCGCGATGTACGGGCCAGATATACGCGTTGACATTGATTATTGACTAG
TTATTAATAGTAATCAATTACGGGGTCATTAGTTCATAGCCCATATATGGAGTTCCGCGTTACATAACTT
ACGGTAAATGGCCCGCCTGGCTGACCGCCCAACGACCCCCGCCCATTGACGTCAATAATGACGTATGTTC
CCATAGTAACGCCAATAGGGACTTTCCATTGACGTCAATGGGTGGAGTATTTACGGTAAACTGCCCACTT
GGCAGTACATCAAGTGTATCATATGCCAAGTACGCCCCCTATTGACGTCAATGACGGTAAATGGCCCGCC
TGGCATTATGCCCAGTACATGACCTTATGGGACTTTCCTACTTGGCAGTACATCTACGTATTAGTCATCG
CTATTACCATGGTGATGCGGTTTTGGCAGTACATCAATGGGCGTGGATAGCGGTTTGACTCACGGGGATT
TCCAAGTCTCCACCCCATTGACGTCAATGGGAGTTTGTTTTGGCACCAAAATCAACGGGACTTTCCAAAA
TGTCGTAACAACTCCGCCCCATTGACGCAAATGGGCGGTAGGCGTGTACGGTGGGAGGTCTATATAAGCA
GCGCGTTTTGCCTGTACTGGGTCTCTCTGGTTAGACCAGATCTGAGCCTGGGAGCTCTCTGGCTAACTAG
GGAACCCACTGCTTAAGCCTCAATAAAGCTTGCCTTGAGTGCTTCAAGTAGTGTGTGCCCGTCTGTTGTG
TGACTCTGGTAACTAGAGATCCCTCAGACCCTTTTAGTCAGTGTGGAAAATCTCTAGCAGTGGCGCCCGA
ACAGGGACTTGAAAGCGAAAGGGAAACCAGAGGAGCTCTCTCGACGCAGGACTCGGCTTGCTGAAGCGCG
CACGGCAAGAGGCGAGGGGCGGCGACTGGTGAGTACGCCAAAAATTTTGACTAGCGGAGGCTAGAAGGAG
AGAGATGGGTGCGAGAGCGTCAGTATTAAGCGGGGGAGAATTAGATCGCGATGGGAAAAAATTCGGTTAA
GGCCAGGGGGAAAGAAAAAATATAAATTAAAACATATAGTATGGGCAAGCAGGGAGCTAGAACGATTCGC
AGTTAATCCTGGCCTGTTAGAAACATCAGAAGGCTGTAGACAAATACTGGGACAGCTACAACCATCCCTT
CAGACAGGATCAGAAGAACTTAGATCATTATATAATACAGTAGCAACCCTCTATTGTGTGCATCAAAGGA
TAGAGATAAAAGACACCAAGGAAGCTTTAGACAAGATAGAGGAAGAGCAAAACAAAAGTAAGACCACCGC
ACAGCAAGCGGCCGCTGATCTTCAGACCTGGAGGAGGAGATATGAGGGACAATTGGAGAAGTGAATTATA
TAAATATAAAGTAGTAAAAATTGAACCATTAGGAGTAGCACCCACCAAGGCAAAGAGAAGAGTGGTGCAG
AGAGAAAAAAGAGCAGTGGGAATAGGAGCTTTGTTCCTTGGGTTCTTGGGAGCAGCAGGAAGCACTATGG
GCGCAGCGTCAATGACGCTGACGGTACAGGCCAGACAATTATTGTCTGGTATAGTGCAGCAGCAGAACAA
TTTGCTGAGGGCTATTGAGGCGCAACAGCATCTGTTGCAACTCACAGTCTGGGGCATCAAGCAGCTCCAG
GCAAGAATCCTGGCTGTGGAAAGATACCTAAAGGATCAACAGCTCCTGGGGATTTGGGGTTGCTCTGGAA
AACTCATTTGCACCACTGCTGTGCCTTGGAATGCTAGTTGGAGTAATAAATCTCTGGAACAGATTTGGAA
TCACACGACCTGGATGGAGTGGGACAGAGAAATTAACAATTACACAAGCTTAATACACTCCTTAATTGAA
GAATCGCAAAACCAGCAAGAAAAGAATGAACAAGAATTATTGGAATTAGATAAATGGGCAAGTTTGTGGA
ATTGGTTTAACATAACAAATTGGCTGTGGTATATAAAATTATTCATAATGATAGTAGGAGGCTTGGTAGG
TTTAAGAATAGTTTTTGCTGTACTTTCTATAGTGAATAGAGTTAGGCAGGGATATTCACCATTATCGTTT
CAGACCCACCTCCCAACCCCGAGGGGACCCGACAGGCCCGAAGGAATAGAAGAAGAAGGTGGAGAGAGAG
ACAGAGACAGATCCATTCGATTAGTGAACGGATCGGCACTGCGTGCGCCAATTCTGCAGACAAATGGCAG
TATTCATCCACAATTTTAAAAGAAAAGGGGGGATTGGGGGGTACAGTGCAGGGGAAAGAATAGTAGACAT
AATAGCAACAGACATACAAACTAAAGAATTACAAAAACAAATTACAAAAATTCAAAATTTTCGGGTTTAT
TACAGGGACAGCAGAGATCCAGTTTGGTTAATTAAGGTACCGGGACACACGTCTTCACCAGTAATTTACG
TGGGAAAGGTGCTTGTGTCCCAACAGGCTAGGATATAATGCTGAAACCGTCCCCCAAGCGTTCAGGGTGG
GGTTTGCTACAACTTCCGAGTCCAATGTGTCCGTGTTCATGATATATATGCTCAAGGGCGAGAATTGGAC
CTAGCTTTCGTGTTAGTACGTAGCATGGTGACACAAGCACAGTAGATCCTGCCCGCCGATCGTATATATT
AAGTTAATTCTTATGGAATATAATAACATGTGGATGGCCAGTGGTCGGTTGTTACACGCCTACCGCGATG
CTGAATGACCCGGACTAGAGTGGCGAAATTTATGGCGTGTGACCCGTTATGCTCCATTTCGGTCAGTGGG
TCATTGCTAGTAGTCGATTGCATTGCCATTCTCCGAGTG
Features (pLannotate 1.2.2; 23 found; start..end, strand, type, name):
     32..53      +  promoter       SV40 promoter (fragment): SV40 enhancer and early promoter
     74..502     +  rep_origin     f1 ori (sequence partly withheld): f1 bacteriophage origin of replication; arrow indicates direction of (+) strand synthesis
    516..845     +  promoter       SV40 promoter: SV40 enhancer and early promoter
    893..940     +  promoter       EM7 promoter: synthetic bacterial promoter&nbsp
    959..1333    +  CDS            BleoR: antibiotic-binding protein; Sh ble from Streptoalloteichus hindustanus; confers resistance to bleomycin, phleomycin, and Zeocin™
   1343..1468    +  CDS            ble (fragment): BLE_KLEPN - Experimental evidence at protein level: Swiss-Prot protein existence level 1. Binding protein with a strong affinity to the bleomycin family of antibiotics. Binds to CL990; an antimitotic-antibiotic compound. From Klebsiella pneumoniae.
   1463..1584    +  polyA_signal   SV40 poly(A) signal: SV40 polyadenylation signal
   1657..1673    -  protein_bind   lac operator: The lac repressor binds to the lac operator to inhibit transcription in E. coli. This inhibition can be relieved by adding lactose or isopropyl-β-D-thiogalactopyranoside (IPTG). lac repressor encoded by lacI
   1681..1711    -  promoter       lac promoter: promoter for the E. coli lac operon
   1726..1747    -  protein_bind   CAP binding site: CAP binding activates transcription in the presence of cAMP. E. coli catabolite activator protein
   1760..1852    -  CDS            lacI (fragment): lac repressor; lacI; The lac repressor binds to the lac operator to inhibit transcription in E. coli. This inhibition can be relieved by adding lactose or isopropyl-β-D-thiogalactopyranoside (IPTG).
   2035..2623    -  rep_origin     ori: high-copy-number ColE1/pMB1/pBR322/pUC origin of replication
   2794..3654    -  CDS            AmpR: β-lactamase; bla; confers resistance to ampicillin, carbenicillin, and related antibiotics
   3655..3759    -  promoter       AmpR promoter: bla
   3818..3870    -  misc_feature   bom (fragment): basis of mobility region from pBR322
   4025..4404    +  enhancer       CMV enhancer: human cytomegalovirus immediate early enhancer
   4405..4604    +  promoter       CMV promoter: human cytomegalovirus (CMV) immediate early promoter
   4622..4802    +  LTR            5' LTR (truncated): truncated 5' long terminal repeat (LTR) from HIV-1
   4849..4974    +  misc_feature   HIV-1 Ψ: packaging signal of human immunodeficiency virus type 1
   4958..5321    +  CDS            HIV-1 gag (fragment): gag protein from human immunodeficiency virus 1; gag
   5467..5700    +  misc_feature   RRE: The Rev response element (RRE) of HIV-1 allows for Rev-dependent mRNA export from the nucleus to the cytoplasm.
   6077..6177    +  CDS            Rev (fragment): human immunodeficiency virus 1 (HIV-1) Rev protein; rev; enhances nuclear export of unspliced and incompletely spliced viral mRNAs
   6227..6344    +  misc_feature   cPPT/CTS: central polypurine tract and central termination sequence of HIV-1
