[The description below was written by a language model from this plasmid's Addgene catalogue record and pLannotate feature annotations shown in this document.]
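Description:
pRDA_789 is an empty lentiviral destination backbone for CRISPR work, described in its catalogue entry as a CROPseq-format, CMV-driven vector and belonging to a modular vector assembly system for testing CRISPR technologies. It carries no insert; users are expected to assemble their own expression modules into it. In E. coli it replicates from a high-copy ColE1/pUC-type origin and is selected with ampicillin through the bla gene and its native promoter. An f1 origin and remnants of lac regulatory sequence are also present as backbone carry-over. A recombination-reducing bacterial strain is the recorded host, which is typical for plasmids containing repeated LTR sequences.

The annotated viral portion begins with a CMV enhancer and promoter placed directly upstream of a truncated HIV-1 5' LTR. This arrangement drives Tat-independent transcription of the viral genome in packaging cells and probably accounts for the "CMV-driven" label, although the record does not say so explicitly. Following it are the Ψ packaging signal with a partial gag sequence, the Rev response element for nuclear export of unspliced genomic RNA, and the cPPT/CTS, which aids nuclear import of the reverse-transcribed genome. Outside this region sits an SV40 promoter/EM7 promoter–BleoR–SV40 poly(A) cassette, which could confer Zeocin resistance in mammalian or bacterial cells.

The feature table annotates nothing between the cPPT/CTS and the end of the 6,812 nt record. The assembly site, any 3' LTR and the guide cassette embedded in the LTR that defines the CROPseq design (allowing guides to be read out from polyadenylated transcripts) are therefore not identified, and their details cannot be confirmed from this record.
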