Addgene plasmid #216078: pRDA_789
Purpose: (Empty Backbone) CROPseq, CMV-driven destination vector
Depositing lab: John Doench. Depositing organization: Broad Institute. Publication: Modular vector assembly enables rapid assessment of emerging CRISPR technologies. McGee AV, Liu YV, Griffith AL, Szegletes ZM, Wen B, Kraus C, Miller NW, Steger RJ, Escude Velasco B, Bosch JA, Zirin JD, Viswanatha R, Sontheimer EJ, Goodale A, Greene MA, Green TM, Doench JG. Cell Genom. 2024 Mar 13;4(3):100519. doi: 10.1016/j.xgen.2024.100519. PubMed 38484704.
Backbone
  Vector backbone: pRDA_789
  Vector type: Lentiviral, CRISPR ; Destination
Growth in bacteria
  Bacterial resistance: Ampicillin, 100 μg/mL
  Growth temperature: 37°C
  Growth strain: NEB Stable
  Copy number: Unknown
Gene/Insert
  Gene/Insert name: None
Resource information
  A portion of this plasmid was derived from a plasmid made by: Genscript ID: U1569HC140-2
Terms and licenses: Academic/Nonprofit Terms; Industry Terms: Not Available to Industry
Depositor comments: Please visit https://www.biorxiv.org/content/10.1101/2023.10.25.564061v1 for bioRxiv preprint.
How to cite: pRDA_789 was a gift from John Doench (Addgene plasmid # 216078 ; http://n2t.net/addgene:216078 ; RRID:Addgene_216078)
